>Addgene plasmid #138954 | UGPC | addgene full sequence | sequence record 274398 | Addgene NGS Result
CGGGGCGGGCGCCCGAAGGTCCTCCGGAGGCCCGGCATTCTGCACGCTTCAAAAGCGCACGTCTGCCGCG
CTGTTCTCCTCTTCCTCATCTCCGGGACCCGGGGCCACCATGCCCAAGAAGAAGAGGAAGGTGTCCAATT
TACTGACCGTACACCAAAATTTGCCTGCATTACCGGTCGATGCAACGAGTGATGAGGTTCGCAAGAACCT
GATGGACATGTTCAGGGATCGCCAGGCGTTTTCTGAGCATACCTGGAAAATGCTTCTGTCCGTTTGCCGG
TCGTGGGCGGCATGGTGCAAGTTGAATAACCGGAAATGGTTTCCCGCAGAACCTGAAGATGTTCGCGATT
ATCTTCTATATCTTCAGGCGCGCGGTCTGGCAGTAAAAACTATCCAGCAACATTTGGGCCAGCTAAACAT
GCTTCATCGTCGGTCCGGGCTGCCACGACCAAGTGACAGCAATGCTGTTTCACTGGTTATGCGGCGGATC
CGAAAAGAAAACGTTGATGCCGGTGAACGTGCAAAACAGGCTCTAGCGTTCGAACGCACTGATTTCGACC
AGGTTCGTTCACTCATGGAAAATAGCGATCGCTGCCAGGATATACGTAATCTGGCATTTCTGGGGATTGC
TTATAACACCCTGTTACGTATAGCCGAAATTGCCAGGATCAGGGTTAAAGATATCTCACGTACTGACGGT
GGGAGAATGTTAATCCATATTGGCAGAACGAAAACGCTGGTTAGCACCGCAGGTGTAGAGAAGGCACTTA
GCCTGGGGGTAACTAAACTGGTCGAGCGATGGATTTCCGTATCTGGTGTAGCTGATGATCCGAATAACTA
CCTGTTTTGCCGGGTCAGAAAAAATGGTGTTGCCGCGCCATCTGCCACCAGCCAGCTATCAACTCGCGCC
CTGGAAGGGATTTTTGAAGCAACTCATCGATTGATTTACGGCGCTAAGGATGACTCTGGTCAGAGATACC
TGGCCTGGTCTGGACACAGTGCCCGTGTCGGAGCCGCGCGAGATATGGCCCGCGCTGGAGTTTCAATACC
GGAGATCATGCAAGCTGGTGGCTGGACCAATGTAAATATTGTCATGAACTATATCCGTAACCTGGATAGT
GAAACAGGGGCAATGGTGCGCCTGCTGGAAGATGGCGATTAGAAACGTTGTTGTTTGGGGTTGAATTACT
CTTCTAGACCGCGGCGCGCCCGATAATCAACCTCTGGATTACAAAATTTGTGAAAGATTGACTGGTATTC
TTAACTATGTTGCTCCTTTTACGCTATGTGGATACGCTGCTTTAATGCCTTTGTATCATGCTATTGCTTC
CCGTATGGCTTTCATTTTCTCCTCCTTGTATAAATCCTGGTTGCTGTCTCTTTATGAGGAGTTGTGGCCC
GTTGTCAGGCAACGTGGCGTGGTGTGCACTGTGTTTGCTGACGCAACCCCCACTGGTTGGGGCATTGCCA
CCACCTGTCAGCTCCTTTCCGGGACTTTCGCTTTCCCCCTCCCTATTGCCACGGCGGAACTCATCGCCGC
CTGCCTTGCCCGCTGCTGGACAGGGGCTCGGCTGTTGGGCACTGACAATTCCGTGGTGTTGTCGGGGAAA
TCATCGTCCTTTCCTTGGCTGCTCGCCTGTGTTGCCACCTGGATTCTGCGCGGGACGTCCTTCTGCTACG
TCCCTTCGGCCCTCAATCCAGCGGACCTTCCTTCCCGCGGCCTGCTGCCGGCTCTGCGGCCTCTTCCGCG
TCTTCGCCTTCGCCCTCAGACGAGTCGGATCTCCCTTTGGGCCGCCTCCCCGCATCGATACCGTCGACCT
CGATCGAGACCTAGAAAAACATGGAGCAATCACAAGTAGCAATACAGCAGCTACCAATGCTGATTGTGCC
TGGCTAGAAGCACAAGAGGAGGAGGAGGTGGGTTTTCCAGTCACACCTCAGGTACCTTTAAGACCAATGA
CTTACAAGGCAGCTGTAGATCTTAGCCACTTTTTAAAAGAAAAGGGGGGACTGGAAGGGCTAATTCACTC
CCAACGAAGACAAGATATCCTTGATCTGTGGATCTACCACACACAAGGCTACTTCCCTGATTGGCAGAAC
TACACACCAGGGCCAGGGATCAGATATCCACTGACCTTTGGATGGTGCTACAAGCTAGTACCAGTTGAGC
AAGAGAAGGTAGAAGAAGCCAATGAAGGAGAGAACACCCGCTTGTTACACCCTGTGAGCCTGCATGGGAT
GGATGACCCGGAGAGAGAAGTATTAGAGTGGAGGTTTGACAGCCGCCTAGCATTTCATCACATGGCCCGA
GAGCTGCATCCGGACTGTACTGGGTCTCTCTGGTTAGACCAGATCTGAGCCTGGGAGCTCTCTGGCTAAC
TAGGGAACCCACTGCTTAAGCCTCAATAAAGCTTGCCTTGAGTGCTTCAAGTAGTGTGTGCCCGTCTGTT
GTGTGACTCTGGTAACTAGAGATCCCTCAGACCCTTTTAGTCAGTGTGGAAAATCTCTAGCAGCATGTGA
GCAAAAGGCCAGCAAAAGGCCAGGAACCGTAAAAAGGCCGCGTTGCTGGCGTTTTTCCATAGGCTCCGCC
CCCCTGACGAGCATCACAAAAATCGACGCTCAAGTCAGAGGTGGCGAAACCCGACAGGACTATAAAGATA
CCAGGCGTTTCCCCCTGGAAGCTCCCTCGTGCGCTCTCCTGTTCCGACCCTGCCGCTTATCGGATACCTG
TCCGCCTTTCTCCCTTCGGGAAGCGTGGCGCTTTCTCATAGCTCACGCTGTAGGTATCTCAGTTCGGTGT
AGGTCGTTCGCTCCAAGCTGGGCTGTGTGCACGAACCCCCCGTTCAGCCCGACCGCTGCGCCTTATCCGG
TAACTATCGTCTTGAGTCCAACCCGGTAAGACACGACTTATCGCCACTGGCAGCAGCCACTGGTAACAGG
ATTAGCAGAGCGAGGTATGTAGGCGGTGCTACAGAGTTCTTGAAGTGGTGGCCTAACTACGGCTACACTA
GAAGAACAGTATTTGGTATCTGCGCTCTGCTGAAGCCAGTTACCTTCGGAAAAAGAGTTGGTAGCTCTTG
ATCCGGCAAACAAACCACCGCTGGTAGCGGTGGTTTTTTTGTTTGCAAGCAGCAGATTACGCGCAGAAAA
AAAGGATCTCAAGAAGATCCTTTGATCTTTTCTACGGGGTCTGACGCTCAGTGGAACGAAAACTCACGTT
AAGGGATTTTGGTCATGAGATTATCAAAAAGGATCTTCACCTAGATCCTTTTAAATTAAAAATGAAGTTT
TAAATCAATCTAAAGTATATATGAGTAAACTTGGTCTGACAGTTACCAATGCTTAATCAGTGAGGCACCT
ATCTCAGCGATCTGTCTATTTCGTTCATCCATAGTTGCCTGACTCCCCGTCGTGTAGATAACTACGATAC
GGGAGGGCTTACCATCTGGCCCCAGTGCTGCAATGATACCGCGAGACCCACGCTCACCGGCTCCAGATTT
ATCAGCAATAAACCAGCCAGCCGGAAGGGCCGAGCGCAGAAGTGGTCCTGCAACTTTATCCGCCTCCATC
CAGTCTATTAATTGTTGCCGGGAAGCTAGAGTAAGTAGTTCGCCAGTTAATAGTTTGCGCAACGTTGTTG
CCATTGCTACAGGCATCGTGGTGTCACGCTCGTCGTTTGGTATGGCTTCATTCAGCTCCGGTTCCCAACG
ATCAAGGCGAGTTACATGATCCCCCATGTTGTGCAAAAAAGCGGTTAGCTCCTTCGGTCCTCCGATCGTT
GTCAGAAGTAAGTTGGCCGCAGTGTTATCACTCATGGTTATGGCAGCACTGCATAATTCTCTTACTGTCA
TGCCATCCGTAAGATGCTTTTCTGTGACTGGTGAGTACTCAACCAAGTCATTCTGAGAATAGTGTATGCG
GCGACCGAGTTGCTCTTGCCCGGCGTCAATACGGGATAATACCGCGCCACATAGCAGAACTTTAAAAGTG
CTCATCATTGGAAAACGTTCTTCGGGGCGAAAACTCTCAAGGATCTTACCGCTGTTGAGATCCAGTTCGA
TGTAACCCACTCGTGCACCCAACTGATCTTCAGCATCTTTTACTTTCACCAGCGTTTCTGGGTGAGCAAA
AACAGGAAGGCAAAATGCCGCAAAAAAGGGAATAAGGGCGACACGGAAATGTTGAATACTCATACTCTTC
CTTTTTCAATATTATTGAAGCATTTATCAGGGTTATTGTCTCATGAGCGGATACATATTTGAATGTATTT
AGAAAAATAAACAAATAGGGGTTCCGCGCACATTTCCCCGAAAAGTGCCACCTGACGTCGACGGATCGGG
AGATCTCCCGATCCCCTATGGTGCACTCTCAGTACAATCTGCTCTGATGCCGCATAGTTAAGCCAGTATC
TGCTCCCTGCTTGTGTGTTGGAGGTCGCTGAGTAGTGCGCGAGCAAAATTTAAGCTACAACAAGGCAAGG
CTTGACCGACAATTGCATGAAGAATCTGCTTAGGGTTAGGCGTTTTGCGCTGCTTCGCGATGTACGGGCC
AGATATACGCGTTGACATTGATTATTGACTAGTTATTAATAGTAATCAATTACGGGGTCATTAGTTCATA
GCCCATATATGGAGTTCCGCGTTACATAACTTACGGTAAATGGCCCGCCTGGCTGACCGCCCAACGACCC
CCGCCCATTGACGTCAATAATGACGTATGTTCCCATAGTAACGCCAATAGGGACTTTCCATTGACGTCAA
TGGGTGGAGTATTTACGGTAAACTGCCCACTTGGCAGTACATCAAGTGTATCATATGCCAAGTACGCCCC
CTATTGACGTCAATGACGGTAAATGGCCCGCCTGGCATTATGCCCAGTACATGACCTTATGGGACTTTCC
TACTTGGCAGTACATCTACGTATTAGTCATCGCTATTACCATGGTGATGCGGTTTTGGCAGTACATCAAT
GGGCGTGGATAGCGGTTTGACTCACGGGGATTTCCAAGTCTCCACCCCATTGACGTCAATGGGAGTTTGT
TTTGGCACCAAAATCAACGGGACTTTCCAAAATGTCGTAACAACTCCGCCCCATTGACGCAAATGGGCGG
TAGGCGTGTACGGTGGGAGGTCTATATAAGCAGCGCGTTTTGCCTGTACTGGGTCTCTCTGGTTAGACCA
GATCTGAGCCTGGGAGCTCTCTGGCTAACTAGGGAACCCACTGCTTAAGCCTCAATAAAGCTTGCCTTGA
GTGCTTCAAGTAGTGTGTGCCCGTCTGTTGTGTGACTCTGGTAACTAGAGATCCCTCAGACCCTTTTAGT
CAGTGTGGAAAATCTCTAGCAGTGGCGCCCGAACAGGGACTTGAAAGCGAAAGGGAAACCAGAGGAGCTC
TCTCGACGCAGGACTCGGCTTGCTGAAGCGCGCACGGCAAGAGGCGAGGGGCGGCGACTGGTGAGTACGC
CAAAAATTTTGACTAGCGGAGGCTAGAAGGAGAGAGATGGGTGCGAGAGCGTCAGTATTAAGCGGGGGAG
AATTAGATCGCGATGGGAAAAAATTCGGTTAAGGCCAGGGGGAAAGAAAAAATATAAATTAAAACATATA
GTATGGGCAAGCAGGGAGCTAGAACGATTCGCAGTTAATCCTGGCCTGTTAGAAACATCAGAAGGCTGTA
GACAAATACTGGGACAGCTACAACCATCCCTTCAGACAGGATCAGAAGAACTTAGATCATTATATAATAC
AGTAGCAACCCTCTATTGTGTGCATCAAAGGATAGAGATAAAAGACACCAAGGAAGCTTTAGACAAGATA
GAGGAAGAGCAAAACAAAAGTAAGACCACCGCACAGCAAGCGGCCGGCCGCTGATCTTCAGACCTGGAGG
AGGAGATATGAGGGACAATTGGAGAAGTGAATTATATAAATATAAAGTAGTAAAAATTGAACCATTAGGA
GTAGCACCCACCAAGGCAAAGAGAAGAGTGGTGCAGAGAGAAAAAAGAGCAGTGGGAATAGGAGCTTTGT
TCCTTGGGTTCTTGGGAGCAGCAGGAAGCACTATGGGCGCAGCGTCAATGACGCTGACGGTACAGGCCAG
ACAATTATTGTCTGGTATAGTGCAGCAGCAGAACAATTTGCTGAGGGCTATTGAGGCGCAACAGCATCTG
TTGCAACTCACAGTCTGGGGCATCAAGCAGCTCCAGGCAAGAATCCTGGCTGTGGAAAGATACCTAAAGG
ATCAACAGCTCCTGGGGATTTGGGGTTGCTCTGGAAAACTCATTTGCACCACTGCTGTGCCTTGGAATGC
TAGTTGGAGTAATAAATCTCTGGAACAGATTTGGAATCACACGACCTGGATGGAGTGGGACAGAGAAATT
AACAATTACACAAGCTTAATACACTCCTTAATTGAAGAATCGCAAAACCAGCAAGAAAAGAATGAACAAG
AATTATTGGAATTAGATAAATGGGCAAGTTTGTGGAATTGGTTTAACATAACAAATTGGCTGTGGTATAT
AAAATTATTCATAATGATAGTAGGAGGCTTGGTAGGTTTAAGAATAGTTTTTGCTGTACTTTCTATAGTG
AATAGAGTTAGGCAGGGATATTCACCATTATCGTTTCAGACCCACCTCCCAACCCCGAGGGGACCCGACA
GGCCCGAAGGAATAGAAGAAGAAGGTGGAGAGAGAGACAGAGACAGATCCATTCGATTAGTGAACGGATC
GGCACTGCGTGCGCCAATTCTGCAGATATGAAATAGGCCCTCTCTGGCTGCAGCCAGAGAGGGCCTATTT
CCCATGATTCCTTCATATTTGCATATACGATACAAGGCTGTTAGAGAGATAATTAGAATTAATTTGACTG
TAAACACAAAGATATTAGTACAAAATACGTGACGTAGAAAGTAATAATTTCTTGGGTAGTTTGCAGTTTT
AAAATTATGTTTTAAAATGGACTATCATATGCTTACCGTAACTTGAAAGTATTTCGATTTCTTGGCTTTA
TATATCTTGTGGAAAGGACGAAACACCGGAGACGGTTGTAAATGAGCACACAAAATACACATGCTAAAAT
ATTATATTCTATGACCTTTATAAAATCAACCAAAATCTTCTTTTTAATAACTTTAGTATCAATAATTAGA
ATTTTTATGTTCCTTTTTGCAAACTTTTAATAAAAATGAGCAAAATAAAAAAACGCTAGTTTTAGTAACT
CGCGTTGTTTTCTTCACCTTTAATAATAGCTACTCCACCACTTGTTCCTAAGCGGTCAGCTCCTGCTTCA
ATCATTTTTTGAGCATCTTCAAATGTTCTAACTCCACCAGCTGCTTTAACTAAAGCATTGTCTTTAACAA
CTGACTTCATTAGTTTAACATCTTCAAATGTTGCACCTGATTTTGAAAATCCTGTTGATGTTTTAACAAA
TTCTAATCCAGCTTCAACAGCTATTTCACAAGCTTTCATGATTTCTTCTTTTGTTAATAAACAATTTTCC
ATAATACATTTAACAACATGTGATCCAGCTGCTTTTTTTACAGCTTTCATGTCTTCTAAAACTAATTCAT
AATTTTTGTCTTTTAATGCACCAATATTTAATACCATATCAATTTCTGTTGCACCATCTTTAATTGCTTC
AGAAACTTCGAATGCTTTTGTAGCTGTTGTGCATGCACCTAGAGGAAAACCTACAACATTTGTTATTCCT
ACATTTGTGCCTTTTAATAATTCTTTACAATAGCTTGTTCAATATGAATTAACACAAACTGTTGCAAAAT
CAAATTCAATTGCTTCATCACATAATTGTTTAATTTCAGCTTTCGTAGCATCTTGTTTTAATAATGTGTG
ATCTATATATTTGTTTAGTTTCATTTTTTCTCCTATATATTCATTTTTAATTTTAATTCTTTAATAATTT
CGTCTACTTTAACTTTAGCGTTTTGAACAGATTCACCAACACCTATAAAATAAATTTTTAGTTTAGGTTC
AGTTCCACTTGGGCGAACAGCAAATCATGACTTATCTTCTAAATAAAATTTTAGTAAGTCTTGTCCTGGC
ATATTATACATTCCATCGATGTAGTCTTCAACATTAACAACTTTAAGTCCAGCAATTTGAGTTAAGGGTG
TTGCTCTCAATGATTTCATTAATGGTTCAATTTTTAATTTCTTTTCTTCTGGTTTAAAATTCAAGTTTAA
AGTGAAAGTGTAATATGCACCCATTTCTTTAAATAAATCTTCTAAATAGTCTACTAATGTTTTATTTTGT
TTTTTATAAAATCAAGCAGCCTCTGCTATTAATATAGAAGCTTGTATTCCATCTTTATCTCTAGCTGAGT
CATCAATTACATATCCATAACTTTCTTCATAAGCAAAAACAAAATTTAATCCGTTATCTTCTTCTTTAGC
AATTTCTCTACCCATTCATTTAAATCCAGTTAAAGTTTTTACAATATTAACTCCATATTTTTCATGAGCG
ATTCTATCACCCAAATCACTTGTTACAAAACTTGAATATAGAGCCGGATTTTTTGGAATGCTATTTAAGC
GTTTTAGATTTGATAATTTTCAATCAATTAAAATTGGTCCTGTTTGATTTCCATCTAATCTTACAAAATG
ACCATCATGTTTTATTGCCATTCCAAATCTGTCAGCATCTGGGTCATTCATAATAATAATATCTGCATCA
TGTTTAATACCATATTCAAGCGGTATTTTTCATGCAGGATCAAATTCTGGATTTGGATTTACAACATTTT
TAAATGTTTCATCTTCAAATGCATGCTCTTCAACCTCAATAACGTTATATCCTGATTCACGTAATATTTT
TGGGGTAAATTTAGTTCCTGTTCCATTAACTGCGCTAAAAATAATTTTTAAATCTTTTTTAGCTTCTTGC
TCTTTTTTGTACGTCTCTGTTTTAGAGCTAGAAATAGCAAGTTAAAATAAGGCTAGTCCGTTATCAACTT
GAAAAAGTGGCACCGAGTCGGTGCTTTTTTGAATTCTAGATCTTGAGACAAATGGCAGTATTCATCCACA
ATTTTAAAAGAAAAGGGGGGATTGGGGGGTACAGTGCAGGGGAAAGAATAGTAGACATAATAGCAACAGA
CATACAAACTAAAGAATTACAAAAACAAATTACAAAAATTCAAAATTTTCGGGTTTATTACAGGGACAGC
AGAGATCCACTTTGGCGCGCGGCCGCATTCTACCGGGTAGGGGAGGCGCTTTTCCCAAGGCAGTCTGGAG
CATGCGCTTTAGCAGCCCCGCTGGGCACTTGGCGCTACACAAGTGGCCTCTGGCCTCGCACACATTCCAC
ATCCACCGGTAGGCGCCAACCGGCTCCGTTCTTTGGTGGCCCCTTCGCGCCACCTTCTACTCCTCCCCTA
GTCAGGAAGTTCCCCCCCGCCCCGCAGCTCGCGTCGTGCAGGACGTGACAAATGGAAGTAGCACGTATCA
CTAGTCTCGTGCAGATGGACAGCACCGCTGAGCAATGGAAGCGGGTAGGCCTTTGGGGCAGCGGCCAATA
GCAGCTTTGCTCCTTCGCTTTCTGGGCTCAGAGGCTGGGAAGGGGTGGGTCCGGGGGCGGGCTCAGGGGC
GGGCTCAGGGG
Features (pLannotate 1.2.2; 21 found; start..end, strand, type, name):
    132..1162    +  CDS            Cre (fragment): site-specific recombinase Cre is a site-specific recombinase from bacteriophage P1. Recombination occurs at loxP sequences.
   1215..1803    +  misc_feature   WPRE: woodchuck hepatitis virus posttranscriptional regulatory element
   1804..1823    +  misc_feature   MCS (fragment): pBluescript multiple cloning site
   1825..2325    +  CDS            nef (fragment): NEF_HV1LA - Experimental evidence at protein level: Swiss-Prot protein existence level 1. Extracellular Nef protein targets CD4(+) T-lymphocytes for apoptosis by interacting with CXCR4 surface receptors. From Human immunodeficiency virus type 1 group M subtype B (isolate Lai) (HIV-1).
   2332..2512    +  LTR            5' LTR (truncated): truncated 5' long terminal repeat (LTR) from HIV-1
   2574..3162    -  rep_origin     ori: high-copy-number ColE1/pMB1/pBR322/pUC origin of replication
   3333..4193    -  CDS            AmpR: β-lactamase; bla; confers resistance to ampicillin, carbenicillin, and related antibiotics
   4194..4298    -  promoter       AmpR promoter: bla
   4357..4409    -  misc_feature   bom (fragment): basis of mobility region from pBR322
   4564..4943    +  enhancer       CMV enhancer: human cytomegalovirus immediate early enhancer
   4944..5143    +  promoter       CMV promoter: human cytomegalovirus (CMV) immediate early promoter
   5161..5341    +  LTR            5' LTR (truncated): truncated 5' long terminal repeat (LTR) from HIV-1
   5388..5513    +  misc_feature   HIV-1 Ψ: packaging signal of human immunodeficiency virus type 1
   5497..5835    +  CDS            HIV-1 gag (fragment): gag protein from human immunodeficiency virus 1; gag
   6010..6243    +  misc_feature   RRE: The Rev response element (RRE) of HIV-1 allows for Rev-dependent mRNA export from the nucleus to the cytoplasm.
   6620..6720    +  CDS            Rev (fragment): human immunodeficiency virus 1 (HIV-1) Rev protein; rev; enhances nuclear export of unspliced and incompletely spliced viral mRNAs
   6779..7019    +  promoter       U6 promoter: RNA polymerase III promoter for human U6 snRNA
   7205..7864    -  CDS            deoC1: DEOC1_STAAN - Also known as dra. Experimental evidence at protein level: Swiss-Prot protein existence level 1. Catalyzes a reversible aldol reaction between acetaldehyde and D-glyceraldehyde 3-phosphate to generate 2-deoxy-D-ribose 5- phosphate. From Staphylococcus aureus (strain N315).
   8909..8984    +  misc_RNA       gRNA scaffold: guide RNA scaffold for the Streptococcus pyogenes CRISPR/Cas9 system
   9032..9149    +  misc_feature   cPPT/CTS: central polypurine tract and central termination sequence of HIV-1
   9205..96      +  promoter       PGK promoter (across the origin): mouse phosphoglycerate kinase 1 promoter
