[The description below was written by a language model from this plasmid's Addgene catalogue record and pLannotate feature annotations shown in this document.]
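Description:
UGPC is an empty-backbone lentiviral vector designed to deliver Cre recombinase together with a single guide RNA from one provirus. The parental backbone is not named in the record. The annotated 9.6 kb sequence shows a third-generation-style layout. A CMV enhancer/promoter fused to a truncated HIV-1 5' LTR drives genomic RNA production in packaging cells. This is followed by the Ψ packaging signal with a partial gag sequence, the Rev response element for Rev-dependent nuclear export, and a cPPT/CTS element that aids nuclear import. WPRE lies downstream of the payload and enhances transcript expression. The second LTR is annotated as a truncated LTR preceded by a nef-derived fragment. In bacteria the plasmid is maintained by a high-copy ColE1/pUC origin and selected with ampicillin through the β-lactamase gene. It is grown in a recombination-deficient strain, as is usual for LTR-containing vectors.

The payload consists of two expression units. A human U6 RNA polymerase III promoter sits upstream of the Streptococcus pyogenes Cas9 guide RNA scaffold. The two are separated by a stretch of nearly 1.9 kb in which the only annotation is a reverse-oriented match to a bacterial deoC gene. This most likely acts as a stuffer that is replaced by restriction cloning when a guide sequence is inserted, although the record does not say so explicitly. Downstream, the mouse PGK promoter drives the Cre coding sequence. No Cas9 gene or mammalian selection marker is annotated. The vector would therefore suit cells or animals carrying Cre-activatable alleles, including Cre-dependent Cas9, where a single transduction triggers both recombination and guide-directed editing. The associated publication concerns p53, a long noncoding RNA and tumour suppression.
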