Addgene plasmid #138954: UGPC
Purpose: (Empty Backbone) Lentiviral vector for co-expressing Cre recombinase and sgRNA
Depositing lab: Nadya Dimitrova. Depositing organization: Yale University. Publication: p53 Activates the Long Noncoding RNA Pvt1b to Inhibit Myc and Suppress Tumorigenesis. Olivero CE, Martinez-Terroba E, Zimmer J, Liao C, Tesfaye E, Hooshdaran N, Schofield JA, Bendor J, Fang D, Simon MD, Zamudio JR, Dimitrova N. Mol Cell. 2020 Feb 20;77(4):761-774.e8. doi: 10.1016/j.molcel.2019.12.014. Epub 2020 Jan 20. PubMed 31973890.
Backbone
  Vector backbone: N/A
  Vector type: Mammalian Expression, Lentiviral, Cre/Lox
  Promoter: U6 and PGK
Growth in bacteria
  Bacterial resistance: Ampicillin, 100 μg/mL
  Growth temperature: 37°C
  Growth strain: NEB Stable
  Copy number: Unknown
Gene/Insert
  Cloning method: Restriction Enzyme
  Sequencing primers: 5′ GACTATCATATGCTTACCG
Terms and licenses: Academic/Nonprofit Terms; Industry Terms: Not Available to Industry
How to cite: UGPC was a gift from Nadya Dimitrova (Addgene plasmid # 138954 ; http://n2t.net/addgene:138954 ; RRID:Addgene_138954)
